Addgene plasmid #124915: pLentiCMV-Blast mLST8-Flag
Purpose: For stable expression sgRNA resistant Flag tagging mLST8_
Depositing lab: Jin Chen. Depositing organization: Vanderbilt University. Publication: Disruption of the Scaffolding Function of mLST8 Selectively Inhibits mTORC2 Assembly and Function and Suppresses mTORC2-Dependent Tumor Growth In Vivo. Hwang Y, Kim LC, Song W, Edwards DN, Cook RS, Chen J. Cancer Res. 2019 Jul 1;79(13):3178-3184. doi: 10.1158/0008-5472.CAN-18-3658. Epub 2019 May 13. PubMed 31085701.
Backbone
  Vector backbone: pLenti CMV GFP Blast
  Vector type: Mammalian Expression, Lentiviral
  Selectable markers: Blasticidin
Growth in bacteria
  Bacterial resistance: Ampicillin, 100 μg/mL
  Growth temperature: 30°C
  Growth strain: NEB Stable
  Copy number: High Copy
Gene/Insert
  Gene/Insert name: MLST8 (alt name: GbetaL)
  Species: H. sapiens (human)
  Mutation: Insert ORF was sirently mutated to be resistent to sgMLST8_1 and sgMLST8_4.
  Entrez Gene: MLST8 (a.k.a. GBL, GbetaL, LST8, POP3, WAT1)
  Tag / fusion protein: Flag (C terminal on insert)
  Cloning method: Restriction Enzyme; 5′ cloning site XbaI (not destroyed); 3′ cloning site SalI (not destroyed)
  Sequencing primers: 5′ CMV Forward; 3′ WPRE-R
Terms and licenses: Academic/Nonprofit Terms; Industry Terms: Not Available to Industry
How to cite: pLentiCMV-Blast mLST8-Flag was a gift from Jin Chen (Addgene plasmid # 124915 ; http://n2t.net/addgene:124915 ; RRID:Addgene_124915)
