[The description below was written by a language model from this plasmid's Addgene catalogue record and pLannotate feature annotations shown in this document.]
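Description:
pLentiCMV-Blast mLST8-Flag is a lentiviral mammalian expression plasmid built on the pLenti CMV GFP Blast backbone, with human MLST8 (also called GbetaL or LST8) cloned between XbaI and SalI sites. The open reading frame carries a C-terminal Flag tag according to the catalogue entry, although the tag is not annotated separately in the feature table. It has also been silently mutated so that the transcript escapes targeting by two MLST8-directed sgRNAs while encoding the wild-type protein. Expression is driven by the CMV immediate-early enhancer and promoter, and a WPRE downstream of the insert enhances transcript stability and expression. A second cassette places the blasticidin S deaminase gene under the SV40 early promoter for selection of transduced mammalian cells. An EM7 bacterial promoter sits directly upstream of the same gene.

The viral framework has a third-generation layout. An RSV promoter is fused to a truncated HIV-1 5' LTR to produce the genomic RNA, followed by the Ψ packaging signal with a gag fragment, the RRE for Rev-dependent nuclear export, and the cPPT/CTS. A second truncated LTR element lies after the blasticidin cassette, followed by an SV40 polyadenylation signal. No packaging or envelope functions are annotated on the plasmid, so these must be supplied in trans to make virus. In bacteria, the plasmid is maintained through a high-copy ColE1/pUC origin and ampicillin resistance, and it also carries an f1 origin and an SV40 origin. The construct is intended for stable re-expression of Flag-tagged mLST8 in cells where the endogenous gene has been disrupted by CRISPR. This supports rescue experiments probing mLST8's scaffolding role in mTOR complexes, particularly mTORC2.
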