Features (pLannotate 1.2.2; 29 found; start..end, strand, type, name):
    108..208     +  CDS            Rev (fragment): human immunodeficiency virus 1 (HIV-1) Rev protein; rev; enhances nuclear export of unspliced and incompletely spliced viral mRNAs
    227..343     +  misc_feature   cPPT/CTS: central polypurine tract and central termination sequence of HIV-1
    366..669     +  enhancer       CMV enhancer: human cytomegalovirus immediate early enhancer
    670..873     +  promoter       CMV promoter: human cytomegalovirus (CMV) immediate early promoter
    956..1933    +  CDS            MLST8: LST8_HUMAN - Also known as GBL, LST8. Experimental evidence at protein level: Swiss-Prot protein existence level 1. Subunit of both mTORC1 and mTORC2, which regulates cell growth and survival in response to nutrient and hormonal signals. mTORC1 is activated in response to growth factors or amino acids. Growth factor-stimulated mTORC1 activation involves a AKT1-mediated phosphorylation of TSC1-TSC2, which leads to the activation of the RHEB GTPase that potently activates the protein kinase activity of mTORC1. Amino acid-signaling to mTORC1 requires its relocalization to the lysosomes mediated b
   1968..2556    +  misc_feature   WPRE: woodchuck hepatitis virus posttranscriptional regulatory element
   2612..2941    +  promoter       SV40 promoter: SV40 enhancer and early promoter
   2989..3036    +  promoter       EM7 promoter: synthetic bacterial promoter&nbsp
   3055..3453    +  CDS            BSD: blasticidin S deaminase; Aspergillus terreus BSD; confers resistance to blasticidin
   3470..3607    +  CDS            nef (fragment): NEF_HV1LA - Experimental evidence at protein level: Swiss-Prot protein existence level 1. Extracellular Nef protein targets CD4(+) T-lymphocytes for apoptosis by interacting with CXCR4 surface receptors. From Human immunodeficiency virus type 1 group M subtype B (isolate Lai) (HIV-1).
   3593..3773    +  LTR            5' LTR (truncated): truncated 5' long terminal repeat (LTR) from HIV-1
   3845..3966    +  polyA_signal   SV40 poly(A) signal: SV40 polyadenylation signal
   4006..4141    +  rep_origin     SV40 ori: SV40 origin of replication
   4162..4180    -  promoter       T7 promoter: promoter for bacteriophage T7 RNA polymerase
   4188..4343    +  CDS            lacZα (fragment): LacZα fragment of β-galactosidase; lacZ fragment
   4348..4776    +  rep_origin     f1 ori (sequence partly withheld): f1 bacteriophage origin of replication; arrow indicates direction of (+) strand synthesis
   4829..4933    +  promoter       AmpR promoter: bla
   4934..5794    +  CDS            AmpR: β-lactamase; bla; confers resistance to ampicillin, carbenicillin, and related antibiotics
   5965..6553    +  rep_origin     ori: high-copy-number ColE1/pMB1/pBR322/pUC origin of replication
   6736..6828    +  CDS            lacI (fragment): lac repressor; lacI; The lac repressor binds to the lac operator to inhibit transcription in E. coli. This inhibition can be relieved by adding lactose or isopropyl-β-D-thiogalactopyranoside (IPTG).
   6841..6862    +  protein_bind   CAP binding site: CAP binding activates transcription in the presence of cAMP. E. coli catabolite activator protein
   6877..6907    +  promoter       lac promoter: promoter for the E. coli lac operon
   6915..6931    +  protein_bind   lac operator: The lac repressor binds to the lac operator to inhibit transcription in E. coli. This inhibition can be relieved by adding lactose or isopropyl-β-D-thiogalactopyranoside (IPTG). lac repressor encoded by lacI
   6976..6994    +  promoter       T3 promoter: promoter for bacteriophage T3 RNA polymerase
   7022..7248    +  promoter       RSV promoter: Rous sarcoma virus enhancer/promoter
   7249..7429    +  LTR            5' LTR (truncated): truncated 5' long terminal repeat (LTR) from HIV-1
   7476..7601    +  misc_feature   HIV-1 Ψ: packaging signal of human immunodeficiency virus type 1
   7585..7948    +  CDS            HIV-1 gag (fragment): gag protein from human immunodeficiency virus 1; gag
   8094..8327    +  misc_feature   RRE: The Rev response element (RRE) of HIV-1 allows for Rev-dependent mRNA export from the nucleus to the cytoplasm.
>Addgene plasmid #124915 | pLentiCMV-Blast mLST8-Flag | addgene full sequence | sequence record 244686 | Addgene NGS Result
AATTATTCATAATGATAGTAGGAGGCTTGGTAGGTTTAAGAATAGTTTTTGCTGTACTTTCTATAGTGAA
TAGAGTTAGGCAGGGATATTCACCATTATCGTTTCAGACCCACCTCCCAACCCCGAGGGGACCCGACAGG
CCCGAAGGAATAGAAGAAGAAGGTGGAGAGAGAGACAGAGACAGATCCATTCGATTAGTGAACGGATCTC
GACGGTATCGGTTAACTTTTAAAAGAAAAGGGGGGATTGGGGGGTACAGTGCAGGGGAAAGAATAGTAGA
CATAATAGCAACAGACATACAAACTAAAGAATTACAAAAACAAATTACAAAATTCAAAATTTTATCGATA
AGCTTGGGAGTTCCGCGTTACATAACTTACGGTAAATGGCCCGCCTGGCTGACCGCCCAACGACCCCCGC
CCATTGACGTCAATAATGACGTATGTTCCCATAGTAACGCCAATAGGGACTTTCCATTGACGTCAATGGG
TGGAGTATTTACGGTAAACTGCCCACTTGGCAGTACATCAAGTGTATCATATGCCAAGTACGCCCCCTAT
TGACGTCAATGACGGTAAATGGCCCGCCTGGCATTATGCCCAGTACATGACCTTATGGGACTTTCCTACT
TGGCAGTACATCTACGTATTAGTCATCGCTATTACCATGGTGATGCGGTTTTGGCAGTACATCAATGGGC
GTGGATAGCGGTTTGACTCACGGGGATTTCCAAGTCTCCACCCCATTGACGTCAATGGGAGTTTGTTTTG
GCACCAAAATCAACGGGACTTTCCAAAATGTCGTAACAACTCCGCCCCATTGACGCAAATGGGCGGTAGG
CGTGTACGGTGGGAGGTCTATATAAGCAGAGCTCGTTTAGTGAACCGTCAGATCGCCTGGAGACGCCATC
CACGCTGTTTTGACCTCCATAGAAGACACCGACTCTAGAGCCACCATGAACACCTCCCCAGGCACGGTGG
GCAGTGACCCGGTCATCCTGGCAACCGCCGGCTACGACCACACCGTGCGCTTCTGGCAGGCCCACAGCGG
CATCTGCACCCGGACGGTGCAGCACCAGGACTCCCAGGTGAATGCCTTGGAGGTCACACCGGACCGCAGC
ATGATTGCTGCTGCAGGTTACCAGCACATCCGCATGTATGATCTCAACTCCAATAACCCTAACCCCATCA
TCAGCTACGACGGCGTCAACAAGAACATCGCGTCTGTGGGCTTCCACGAAGACGGCCGCTGGATGTACAC
GGGCGGCGAGGACTGCACAGCCAGGATCTGGGACCTCAGGTCCCGGAACCTGCAGTGCCAGCGGATCTTC
CAGGTGAACGCACCCATTAACTGCGTGTGCCTGCACCCCAACCAGGCAGAGCTCATCGTGGGTGACCAGA
GCGGGGCTATCCACATCTGGGACTTGAAAACAGACCACAACGAGCAGCTGATCCCTGAGCCCGAGGTCTC
CATCACGTCCGCCCACATCGATCCCGACGCCAGCTACATGGCAGCTGTCAATAGCACCGGAAACTGCTAT
GTCTGGAATCTGACCGGTGGCATTGGTGACGAGGTGACCCAGCTCATCCCCAAGACTAAGATCCCTGCCC
ACACGCGCTACGCCCTGCAGTGTCGCTTCAGCCCCGACTCCACGCTCCTCGCCACCTGCTCGGCTGATCA
GACGTGCAAGATCTGGAGGACGTCCAACTTCTCCCTGATGACGGAGCTGAGCATCAAGAGCGGCAACCCC
GGGGAGTCCTCCCGCGGCTGGATGTGGGGCTGCGCCTTCTCGGGGGACTCCCAGTACATCGTCACTGCTT
CCTCGGACAACCTGGCCCGGCTCTGGTGTGTGGAGACTGGAGAGATCAAGAGAGAGTATGGCGGCCACCA
GAAGGCTGTTGTCTGCCTGGCCTTCAATGACAGTGTGCTGGGCGACTACAAAGACGATGACGACAAGTAA
TGTCGACAATCAACCTCTGGATTACAAAATTTGTGAAAGATTGACTGGTATTCTTAACTATGTTGCTCCT
TTTACGCTATGTGGATACGCTGCTTTAATGCCTTTGTATCATGCTATTGCTTCCCGTATGGCTTTCATTT
TCTCCTCCTTGTATAAATCCTGGTTGCTGTCTCTTTATGAGGAGTTGTGGCCCGTTGTCAGGCAACGTGG
CGTGGTGTGCACTGTGTTTGCTGACGCAACCCCCACTGGTTGGGGCATTGCCACCACCTGTCAGCTCCTT
TCCGGGACTTTCGCTTTCCCCCTCCCTATTGCCACGGCGGAACTCATCGCCGCCTGCCTTGCCCGCTGCT
GGACAGGGGCTCGGCTGTTGGGCACTGACAATTCCGTGGTGTTGTCGGGGAAGCTGACGTCCTTTCCATG
GCTGCTCGCCTGTGTTGCCACCTGGATTCTGCGCGGGACGTCCTTCTGCTACGTCCCTTCGGCCCTCAAT
CCAGCGGACCTTCCTTCCCGCGGCCTGCTGCCGGCTCTGCGGCCTCTTCCGCGTCTTCGCCTTCGCCCTC
AGACGAGTCGGATCTCCCTTTGGGCCGCCTCCCCGCCTGGAATTCTGCAGATATCCGGTTAGTAATGAGT
TTGGAATTAATTCTGTGGAATGTGTGTCAGTTAGGGTGTGGAAAGTCCCCAGGCTCCCCAGCAGGCAGAA
GTATGCAAAGCATGCATCTCAATTAGTCAGCAACCAGGTGTGGAAAGTCCCCAGGCTCCCCAGCAGGCAG
AAGTATGCAAAGCATGCATCTCAATTAGTCAGCAACCATAGTCCCGCCCCTAACTCCGCCCATCCCGCCC
CTAACTCCGCCCAGTTCCGCCCATTCTCCGCCCCATGGCTGACTAATTTTTTTTATTTATGCAGAGGCCG
AGGCCGCCTCTGCCTCTGAGCTATTCCAGAAGTAGTGAGGAGGCTTTTTTGGAGGCCTAGGCTTTTGCAA
AAAGCTCCCGGGAGCTTGTATATCCATTTTCGGATCTGATCAGCACGTGTTGACAATTAATCATCGGCAT
AGTATATCGGCATAGTATAATACGACAAGGTGAGGAACTAAACCATGGCCAAGCCTTTGTCTCAAGAAGA
ATCCACCCTCATTGAAAGAGCAACGGCTACAATCAACAGCATCCCCATCTCTGAAGACTACAGCGTCGCC
AGCGCAGCTCTCTCTAGCGACGGCCGCATCTTCACTGGTGTCAATGTATATCATTTTACTGGGGGACCTT
GTGCAGAACTCGTGGTGCTGGGCACTGCTGCTGCTGCGGCAGCTGGCAACCTGACTTGTATCGTCGCGAT
CGGAAATGAGAACAGGGGCATCTTGAGCCCCTGCGGACGGTGCCGACAGGTGCTTCTCGATCTGCATCCT
GGGATCAAAGCCATAGTGAAGGACAGTGATGGACAGCCGACGGCAGTTGGGATTCGTGAATTGCTGCCCT
CTGGTTATGTGTGGGAGGGCTAAGCACAATTCGAGCTCGGTACCTTTAAGACCAATGACTTACAAGGCAG
CTGTAGATCTTAGCCACTTTTTAAAAGAAAAGGGGGGACTGGAAGGGCTAGCTCACTCCCAACGAAGACA
AGATCTGCTTTTTGCTTGTACTGGGTCTCTCTGGTTAGACCAGATCTGAGCCTGGGAGCTCTCTGGCTAA
CTAGGGAACCCACTGCTTAAGCCTCAATAAAGCTTGCCTTGAGTGCTTCAAGTAGTGTGTGCCCGTCTGT
TGTGTGACTCTGGTAACTAGAGATCCCTCAGACCCTTTTAGTCAGTGTGGAAAATCTCTAGCAGTAGTAG
TTCATGTCATCTTATTATTCAGTATTTATAACTTGCAAAGAAATGAATATCAGAGAGTGAGAGGAACTTG
TTTATTGCAGCTTATAATGGTTACAAATAAAGCAATAGCATCACAAATTTCACAAATAAAGCATTTTTTT
CACTGCATTCTAGTTGTGGTTTGTCCAAACTCATCAATGTATCTTATCATGTCTGGCTCTAGCTATCCCG
CCCCTAACTCCGCCCATCCCGCCCCTAACTCCGCCCAGTTCCGCCCATTCTCCGCCCCATGGCTGACTAA
TTTTTTTTATTTATGCAGAGGCCGAGGCCGCCTCGGCCTCTGAGCTATTCCAGAAGTAGTGAGGAGGCTT
TTTTGGAGGCCTAGGGACGTACCCAATTCGCCCTATAGTGAGTCGTATTACGCGCGCTCACTGGCCGTCG
TTTTACAACGTCGTGACTGGGAAAACCCTGGCGTTACCCAACTTAATCGCCTTGCAGCACATCCCCCTTT
CGCCAGCTGGCGTAATAGCGAAGAGGCCCGCACCGATCGCCCTTCCCAACAGTTGCGCAGCCTGAATGGC
GAATGGG
[124 nt withheld, positions 4348-4471]
C
[91 nt withheld, positions 4473-4563]
A
[49 nt withheld, positions 4565-4613]
CCTTTGACGTTGGAGTCCACGTTCTTT
[37 nt withheld, positions 4641-4677]
ACCCTATCTCGGTCTATTCTTTTGATTTATAAGGGATTTTGCCGATTTCGGCCTATTGGTTAAAAAATGA
GCTGATTTAACAAAAATTTAACGCGAATTTTAACAAAATATTAACGCTTACAATTTAGGTGGCACTTTTC
GGGGAAATGTGCGCGGAACCCCTATTTGTTTATTTTTCTAAATACATTCAAATATGTATCCGCTCATGAG
ACAATAACCCTGATAAATGCTTCAATAATATTGAAAAAGGAAGAGTATGAGTATTCAACATTTCCGTGTC
GCCCTTATTCCCTTTTTTGCGGCATTTTGCCTTCCTGTTTTTGCTCACCCAGAAACGCTGGTGAAAGTAA
AAGATGCTGAAGATCAGTTGGGTGCACGAGTGGGTTACATCGAACTGGATCTCAACAGCGGTAAGATCCT
TGAGAGTTTTCGCCCCGAAGAACGTTTTCCAATGATGAGCACTTTTAAAGTTCTGCTATGTGGCGCGGTA
TTATCCCGTATTGACGCCGGGCAAGAGCAACTCGGTCGCCGCATACACTATTCTCAGAATGACTTGGTTG
AGTACTCACCAGTCACAGAAAAGCATCTTACGGATGGCATGACAGTAAGAGAATTATGCAGTGCTGCCAT
AACCATGAGTGATAACACTGCGGCCAACTTACTTCTGACAACGATCGGAGGACCGAAGGAGCTAACCGCT
TTTTTGCACAACATGGGGGATCATGTAACTCGCCTTGATCGTTGGGAACCGGAGCTGAATGAAGCCATAC
CAAACGACGAGCGTGACACCACGATGCCTGTAGCAATGGCAACAACGTTGCGCAAACTATTAACTGGCGA
ACTACTTACTCTAGCTTCCCGGCAACAATTAATAGACTGGATGGAGGCGGATAAAGTTGCAGGACCACTT
CTGCGCTCGGCCCTTCCGGCTGGCTGGTTTATTGCTGATAAATCTGGAGCCGGTGAGCGTGGGTCTCGCG
GTATCATTGCAGCACTGGGGCCAGATGGTAAGCCCTCCCGTATCGTAGTTATCTACACGACGGGGAGTCA
GGCAACTATGGATGAACGAAATAGACAGATCGCTGAGATAGGTGCCTCACTGATTAAGCATTGGTAACTG
TCAGACCAAGTTTACTCATATATACTTTAGATTGATTTAAAACTTCATTTTTAATTTAAAAGGATCTAGG
TGAAGATCCTTTTTGATAATCTCATGACCAAAATCCCTTAACGTGAGTTTTCGTTCCACTGAGCGTCAGA
CCCCGTAGAAAAGATCAAAGGATCTTCTTGAGATCCTTTTTTTCTGCGCGTAATCTGCTGCTTGCAAACA
AAAAAACCACCGCTACCAGCGGTGGTTTGTTTGCCGGATCAAGAGCTACCAACTCTTTTTCCGAAGGTAA
CTGGCTTCAGCAGAGCGCAGATACCAAATACTGTTCTTCTAGTGTAGCCGTAGTTAGGCCACCACTTCAA
GAACTCTGTAGCACCGCCTACATACCTCGCTCTGCTAATCCTGTTACCAGTGGCTGCTGCCAGTGGCGAT
AAGTCGTGTCTTACCGGGTTGGACTCAAGACGATAGTTACCGGATAAGGCGCAGCGGTCGGGCTGAACGG
GGGGTTCGTGCACACAGCCCAGCTTGGAGCGAACGACCTACACCGAACTGAGATACCTACAGCGTGAGCT
ATGAGAAAGCGCCACGCTTCCCGAAGGGAGAAAGGCGGACAGGTATCCGGTAAGCGGCAGGGTCGGAACA
GGAGAGCGCACGAGGGAGCTTCCAGGGGGAAACGCCTGGTATCTTTATAGTCCTGTCGGGTTTCGCCACC
TCTGACTTGAGCGTCGATTTTTGTGATGCTCGTCAGGGGGGCGGAGCCTATGGAAAAACGCCAGCAACGC
GGCCTTTTTACGGTTCCTGGCCTTTTGCTGGCCTTTTGCTCACATGTTCTTTCCTGCGTTATCCCCTGAT
TCTGTGGATAACCGTATTACCGCCTTTGAGTGAGCTGATACCGCTCGCCGCAGCCGAACGACCGAGCGCA
GCGAGTCAGTGAGCGAGGAAGCGGAAGAGCGCCCAATACGCAAACCGCCTCTCCCCGCGCGTTGGCCGAT
TCATTAATGCAGCTGGCACGACAGGTTTCCCGACTGGAAAGCGGGCAGTGAGCGCAACGCAATTAATGTG
AGTTAGCTCACTCATTAGGCACCCCAGGCTTTACACTTTATGCTTCCGGCTCGTATGTTGTGTGGAATTG
TGAGCGGATAACAATTTCACACAGGAAACAGCTATGACCATGATTACGCCAAGCGCGCAATTAACCCTCA
CTAAAGGGAACAAAAGCTGGAGCTGCAAGCTTAATGTAGTCTTATGCAATACTCTTGTAGTCTTGCAACA
TGGTAACGATGAGTTAGCAACATGCCTTACAAGGAGAGAAAAAGCACCGTGCATGCCGATTGGTGGAAGT
AAGGTGGTACGATCGTGCCTTATTAGGAAGGCAACAGACGGGTCTGACATGGATTGGACGAACCACTGAA
TTGCCGCATTGCAGAGATATTGTATTTAAGTGCCTAGCTCGATACATAAACGGGTCTCTCTGGTTAGACC
AGATCTGAGCCTGGGAGCTCTCTGGCTAACTAGGGAACCCACTGCTTAAGCCTCAATAAAGCTTGCCTTG
AGTGCTTCAAGTAGTGTGTGCCCGTCTGTTGTGTGACTCTGGTAACTAGAGATCCCTCAGACCCTTTTAG
TCAGTGTGGAAAATCTCTAGCAGTGGCGCCCGAACAGGGACTTGAAAGCGAAAGGGAAACCAGAGGAGCT
CTCTCGACGCAGGACTCGGCTTGCTGAAGCGCGCACGGCAAGAGGCGAGGGGCGGCGACTGGTGAGTACG
CCAAAAATTTTGACTAGCGGAGGCTAGAAGGAGAGAGATGGGTGCGAGAGCGTCAGTATTAAGCGGGGGA
GAATTAGATCGCGATGGGAAAAAATTCGGTTAAGGCCAGGGGGAAAGAAAAAATATAAATTAAAACATAT
AGTATGGGCAAGCAGGGAGCTAGAACGATTCGCAGTTAATCCTGGCCTGTTAGAAACATCAGAAGGCTGT
AGACAAATACTGGGACAGCTACAACCATCCCTTCAGACAGGATCAGAAGAACTTAGATCATTATATAATA
CAGTAGCAACCCTCTATTGTGTGCATCAAAGGATAGAGATAAAAGACACCAAGGAAGCTTTAGACAAGAT
AGAGGAAGAGCAAAACAAAAGTAAGACCACCGCACAGCAAGCGGCCGCTGATCTTCAGACCTGGAGGAGG
AGATATGAGGGACAATTGGAGAAGTGAATTATATAAATATAAAGTAGTAAAAATTGAACCATTAGGAGTA
GCACCCACCAAGGCAAAGAGAAGAGTGGTGCAGAGAGAAAAAAGAGCAGTGGGAATAGGAGCTTTGTTCC
TTGGGTTCTTGGGAGCAGCAGGAAGCACTATGGGCGCAGCGTCAATGACGCTGACGGTACAGGCCAGACA
ATTATTGTCTGGTATAGTGCAGCAGCAGAACAATTTGCTGAGGGCTATTGAGGCGCAACAGCATCTGTTG
CAACTCACAGTCTGGGGCATCAAGCAGCTCCAGGCAAGAATCCTGGCTGTGGAAAGATACCTAAAGGATC
AACAGCTCCTGGGGATTTGGGGTTGCTCTGGAAAACTCATTTGCACCACTGCTGTGCCTTGGAATGCTAG
TTGGAGTAATAAATCTCTGGAACAGATTTGGAATCACACGACCTGGATGGAGTGGGACAGAGAAATTAAC
AATTACACAAGCTTAATACACTCCTTAATTGAAGAATCGCAAAACCAGCAAGAAAAGAATGAACAAGAAT
TATTGGAATTAGATAAATGGGCAAGTTTGTGGAATTGGTTTAACATAACAAATTGGCTGTGGTATATAA
